>Addgene plasmid #163331 | pMX-CAG-CD90.2-Rluc_miR | addgene full sequence | sequence record 322021 | Addgene NGS Result
CCCGAAAAGTGCCACCTGCATAATGAAAGACCCCACCTGTAGGTTTGGCAAGCTAGCTTAAGTAACGCCA
TTTTGCAAGGCATGGAAAAATACATAACTGAGAATAGAAAAGTTCAGATCAAGGTCAGGAACAGATGGAA
CAGCTGAATATGGGCCAAACAGGATATCTGTGGTAAGCAGTTCCTGCCCCGGCTCAGGGCCAAGAACAGA
TGGAACAGCTGAATATGGGCCAAACAGGATATCTGTGGTAAGCAGTTCCTGCCCCGGCTCAGGGCCAAGA
ACAGATGGTCCCCAGATGCGGTCCAGCCCTCAGCAGTTTCTAGAGAACCATCAGATGTTTCCAGGGTGCC
CCAAGGACCTGAAATGACCCTGTGCCTTATTTGAACTAACCAATCAGTTCGCTTCTCGCTTCTGTTCGCG
CGCTTCTGCTCCCCGAGCTCAATAAAAGAGCCCACAACCCCTCACTCGGCGCGCCAGTCCTCCGATTGAC
TGAGTCGCCCGGGTACCCGTGTATCCAATAAACCCTCTTGCAGTTGCATCCGACTTGTGGTCTCGCTGTT
CCTTGGGAGGGTCTCCTCTGAGTGATTGACTACCCGTCAGCGGGGGTCTTTCATTTGGGGGCTCGTCCGG
GATCGGGAGACCCCTGCCCAGGGACCACCGACCCACCACCGGGAGGTAAGCTGGCCAGCAACTTATCTGT
GTCTGTCCGATTGTCTAGTGTCTATGACTGATTTTATGCGCCTGCGTCGGTACTAGTTAGCTAACTAGCT
CTGTATCTGGCGGACCCGTGGTGGAACTGACGAGTTCGGAACACCCGGCCGCAACCCTGGGAGACGTCCC
AGGGACTTCGGGGGCCGTTTTTGTGGCCCGACCTGAGTCCAAAAATCCCGATCGTTTTGGACTCTTTGGT
GCACCCCCCTAATAGGAGGGATATGTGGTTCTGGTAGGAGACGAGAACCTAAAACAGTTCCCGCCTCCGT
CTGAATTTTTGCTTTCGGTTTGGGACCGAAGCCGCGCCGCGCGTCTTGTCTGCTGCAGCATCGTTCTGTG
TTGTCTCTGTCTGACTGTGTTTCTGTATTTGTCTGAAAATTAGGGCCAGACTGTTACCACTCCCTTAAGT
TTGACCTTAGGTCACTGGAAAGATGTCGAGCGGATCGCTCACAACCAGTCGGTAGATGTCAAGAAGAGAC
GTTGGGTTACCTTCTGCTCTGCAGAATGGCCAACCTTTAACGTCGGATGGCCGCGAGACGGCACCTTTAA
CCGAGACCTCATCACCCAGGTTAAGATCAAGGTCTTTTCACCTGGCCCGCATGGACACCCAGACCAGGTC
CCCTACATCGTGACCTGGGAAGCCTTGGCTTTTGACCCCCCTCCCTGGGTCAAGCCCTTTGTACACCCTA
AGCCTCCGCCTCCTCTTCCTCCATCCGCCCCGTCTCTCCCCCTTGAACCTCCTCGTTCGACCCCGCCTCG
ATCCTCCCTTTATCCAGCCCTCACTCCTTCTCTAGGCGCCCCCATATGGCCATATGAGATCTTATATGGG
GCACCCCCGCCCCTTGTAAACTTCCCTGACCCTGACATGACAAGAGTTACTAACAGCCCCTCTCTCCAAG
CTCACTTACAGGCTCTCTACTTAGTCCAGCACGAAGTCTGGAGACCTCTGGCGGCAGCCTACCAAGAACA
ACTGGACCGACCGGCCGGTGGTACCTCACCCTTACCGAGTCGGCGACACAGTGTGGGTCCGCCGACACCA
GACTAAGAACCTAGAACCTCGCTGGAAAGGACCTTACACAGTCCTGCTGACCACCCCCACCGCCCTCAAA
GTAGACGGCATCGCAGCTTGGATACACGCCGCCCACGTGAAGGCTGCCGACCCCGGGGGTGGACCATCCT
CTAGACTGCCGGATCTAGCTAGTTAATTAATCGACATTGATTATTGACTAGTTATTAATAGTAATCAATT
ACGGGGTCATTAGTTCATAGCCCATATATGGAGTTCCGCGTTACATAACTTACGGTAAATGGCCCGCCTG
GCTGACCGCCCAACGACCCCCGCCCATTGACGTCAATAATGACGTATGTTCCCATAGTAACGCCAATAGG
GACTTTCCATTGACGTCAATGGGTGGACTATTTACGGTAAACTGCCCACTTGGCAGTACATCAAGTGTAT
CATATGCCAAGTACGCCCCCTATTGACGTCAATGACGGTAAATGGCCCGCCTGGCATTATGCCCAGTACA
TGACCTTATGGGACTTTCCTACTTGGCAGTACATCTACGTATTAGTCATCGCTATTACCATGGGTCGAGG
TGAGCCCCACGTTCTGCTTCACTCTCCCCATCTCCCCCCCCTCCCCACCCCCAATTTTGTATTTATTTAT
TTTTTAATTATTTTGTGCAGCGATGGGGGCGGGGGGGGGGGGGGCGCGCGCCAGGCGGGGCGGGGCGGGG
CGRGGGGCGGGGCGGGGCGAGGCGGAGAGGTGCGGCGGCAGCCAATCAGAGCGGCGCGCTCCGAAAGTTT
CCTTTTATGGCGAGGCGGCGGCGGCGGCGGCCCTATAAAAAGCGAAGCGCGCGGCGGGCGGGAGTCGCTG
CGTTGCCTTCGCCCCGTGCCCCGCTCCGCGCCGCCTCGCGCCGCCCGCCCCGGCTCTGACTGACCGCGTT
ACTCCCACAGGTGAGCGGGCGGGACGGCCCTTCTCCTCCGGGCTGTAATTAGCGCTTGGTTTAATGACGG
CTCGTTTCTTTTCTGTGGCTGCGTGAAAGCCTTAAAGGGCTCCGGGAGGGGGATCCGGTCGTGCGGCCGC
ACGGAAACGCGTGCCACCATGAACCCCGCCATCTCTGTGGCCCTGCTGCTGTCTGTGCTGCAGGTGTCCA
GAGGCCAGAAAGTGACCAGCCTGACCGCCTGCCTCGTGAACCAGAACCTGAGACTGGACTGCAGACACGA
GAACAACACCAAGGACAACAGCATCCAGCACGAGTTCTCCCTGACCCGCGAGAAGAGAAAACACGTGCTG
AGCGGCACCCTGGGCATCCCCGAGCACACCTACAGATCCAGAGTGACCCTGAGCAACCAGCCCTACATCA
AGGTGCTGACCCTGGCCAACTTCACCACAAAGGACGAGGGCGACTACTTCTGCGAACTGCAGGTGTCAGG
CGCCAACCCCATGAGCAGCAACAAGAGCATCAGCGTGTACAGAGACAAGCTCGTGAAGTGCGGCGGCATC
AGCCTGCTGGTGCAGAACACCTCTTGGATGCTGTTGCTGCTGCTGAGCCTGAGCCTGCTGCAGGCCCTGG
ACTTCATCTCTCTGTAGGCATGCCGCGACCCTGCAGGTTTCTGAAGCTTTGTTTGAATGAGGCTTCAGTA
CTTTACAGAATCGTTGCCTGCACATCTTGGAAACACTTGCTGGGATTACTTCTTCAGGTTAACCCAACAG
AAGGCTCGAGAAGGTATATTGCTGTTGACAGTGAGCGCAGGAATTATAATGCTTATCTATAGTGAAGCCA
CAGATGTATAGATAAGCATTATAATTCCTATGCCTACTGCCTCGGACTTCAAGGGGCTAGAATTCAAGGG
GCTACTTTAGGAGCAATTATCTTGTTTACTAAAACTGAATACCTTGCTATCTCTTTGATACATTTTTACA
AAGCTGAATTAAAATGGTATAAATTAAATCACTTTATCGATAAAATAAAAGATTTTATTTAGTCTCCAGA
AAAAGGGGGGAATGAAAGACCCCACCTGTAGGTTTGGCAAGCTAGCTAGAGAACCATCAGATGTTTCCAG
GGTGCCCCAAGGACCTGAAATGACCCTGTGCCTTATTTGAACTAACCAATCAGTTCGCTTCTCGCTTCTG
TTCGCGCGCTTCTGCTCCCCGAGCTCAATAAAAGAGCCCACAACCCCTCACTCGGCGCGCCAGTCCTCCG
ATAGACTGCGTCGCCCGGGTACCCGTGTATCCAATAAACCCTCTTGCAGTTGCATCCGACTTGTGGTCTC
GCTGTTCCTTGGGAGGGTCTCCTCTGAGTGATTGACTACCCGTCAGCGGGGGTCTTTCATGGGTAACAGT
TTCTTGAAGTGTCGAGCAGCATGTATCAAAATTAATTTGGTTTTTTTTCTTAAGTATTTACATTAAATGG
CCATAGTTGCATTAATGAATCGGCCAACGCGCGGGGAGAGGCGGTTTGCGTATTGGGCGCTCTTCCGCTT
CCTCGCTCACTGACTCGCTGCGCTCGGTCGTTCGGCTGCGGCGAGCGGTATCAGCTCACTCAAAGGCGGT
AATACGGTTATCCACAGAATCAGGGGATAACGCAGGAAAGAACATGTGAGCAAAAGGCCAGCAAAAGGCC
AGGAACCGTAAAAAGGCCGCGTTGCTGGCGTTTTTCCATAGGCTCCGCCCCCCTGACGAGCATCACAAAA
ATCGACGCTCAAGTCAGAGGTGGCGAAACCCGACAGGACTATAAAGATACCAGGCGTTTCCCCCTGGAAG
CTCCCTCGTGCGCTCTCCTGTTCCGACCCTGCCGCTTACCGGATACCTGTCCGCCTTTCTCCCTTCGGGA
AGCGTGGCGCTTTCTCATAGCTCACGCTGTAGGTATCTCAGTTCGGTGTAGGTCGTTCGCTCCAAGCTGG
GCTGTGTGCACGAACCCCCCGTTCAGCCCGACCGCTGCGCCTTATCCGGTAACTATCGTCTTGAGTCCAA
CCCGGTAAGACACGACTTATCGCCACTGGCAGCAGCCACTGGTAACAGGATTAGCAGAGCGAGGTATGTA
GGCGGTGCTACAGAGTTCTTGAAGTGGTGGCCTAACTACGGCTACACTAGAAGAACAGTATTTGGTATCT
GCGCTCTGCTGAAGCCAGTTACCTTCGGAAAAAGAGTTGGTAGCTCTTGATCCGGCAAACAAACCACCGC
TGGTAGCGGTGGTTTTTTTGTTTGCAAGCAGCAGATTACGCGCAGAAAAAAAGGATCTCAAGAAGATCCT
TTGATCTTTTCTACGGGGTCTGACGCTCAGTGGAACGAAAACTCACGTTAAGGGATTTTGGTCATGAGAT
TATCAAAAAGGATCTTCACCTAGATCCTTTTGCGGCCGGCCGCAAATCAATCTAAAGTATATATGAGTAA
ACTTGGTCTGACAGTTACCAATGCTTAATCAGTGAGGCACCTATCTCAGCGATCTGTCTATTTCGTTCAT
CCATAGTTGCCTGACTCCCCGTCGTGTAGATAACTACGATACGGGAGGGCTTACCATCTGGCCCCAGTGC
TGCAATGATACCGCGAGACCCACGCTCACCGGCTCCAGATTTATCAGCAATAAACCAGCCAGCCGGAAGG
GCCGAGCGCAGAAGTGGTCCTGCAACTTTATCCGCCTCCATCCAGTCTATTAATTGTTGCCGGGAAGCTA
GAGTAAGTAGTTCGCCAGTTAATAGTTTGCGCAACGTTGTTGCCATTGCTACAGGCATCGTGGTGTCACG
CTCGTCGTTTGGTATGGCTTCATTCAGCTCCGGTTCCCAACGATCAAGGCGAGTTACATGATCCCCCATG
TTGTGCAAAAAAGCGGTTAGCTCCTTCGGTCCTCCGATCGTTGTCAGAAGTAAGTTGGCCGCAGTGTTAT
CACTCATGGTTATGGCAGCACTGCATAATTCTCTTACTGTCATGCCATCCGTAAGATGCTTTTCTGTGAC
TGGTGAGTACTCAACCAAGTCATTCTGAGAATAGTGTATGCGGCGACCGAGTTGCTCTTGCCCGGCGTCA
ATACGGGATAATACCGCGCCACATAGCAGAACTTTAAAAGTGCTCATCATTGGAAAACGTTCTTCGGGGC
GAAAACTCTCAAGGATCTTACCGCTGTTGAGATCCAGTTCGATGTAACCCACTCGTGCACCCAACTGATC
TTCAGCATCTTTTACTTTCACCAGCGTTTCTGGGTGAGCAAAAACAGGAAGGCAAAATGCCGCAAAAAAG
GGAATAAGGGCGACACGGAAATGTTGAATACTCATACTCTTCCTTTTTCAATATTATTGAAGCATTTATC
AGGGTTATTGTCTCATGAGCGGATACATATTTGAATGTATTTAGAAAAATAAACAAATAGGGGTTCCGCG
CACATTTC
Features (pLannotate 1.2.2; 17 found; start..end, strand, type, name):
     22..615     +  LTR            LTR: long terminal repeat from Moloney murine leukemia virus
    678..877     +  misc_feature   MMLV Ψ: packaging signal of Moloney murine leukemia virus (MMLV)
    929..1017    +  misc_feature   MESV Ψ (fragment): packaging signal of murine embryonic stem cell virus
   1094..1510    +  CDS            gag (truncated): truncated Moloney murine leukemia virus (MMLV) gag gene lacking the start codon
   1520..1898    +  misc_feature   pol region: Moloney murine leukemia virus (MMLV) pol region containing the splice acceptor site
   1923..2302    +  enhancer       CMV enhancer: human cytomegalovirus immediate early enhancer
   2305..2580    +  promoter       chicken β-actin promoter: No description available
   2594..2713    +  intron         hybrid intron (fragment): hybrid between chicken β-actin (CBA) and minute virus of mice (MMV) introns (Gray et al., 2011)
   2819..3304    +  CDS            Thy1: THY1_MOUSE - Also known as Thy-1. Experimental evidence at protein level: Swiss-Prot protein existence level 1. May play a role in cell-cell or cell-ligand interactions during synaptogenesis and other events in the brain. From Mus musculus (Mouse).
   3343..3436    +  ncRNA          5' miR-30a: sequence upstream of the 71-nt precursor of the human miR-30a microRNA (Zeng et al., 2002) miRNA
   3563..3675    +  ncRNA          3' miR-30a: sequence downstream of the 71-nt precursor of the human miR-30a microRNA (Zeng et al., 2002) miRNA
   3721..3757    +  LTR            3' LTR (ΔU3) (fragment): self-inactivating 3' long terminal repeat (LTR) from Moloney murine leukemia virus
   3756..4050    +  LTR            3' LTR (ΔU3) (fragment): self-inactivating 3' long terminal repeat (LTR) from Moloney murine leukemia virus
   4138..4190    -  CDS            lacI (fragment): lac repressor; lacI; The lac repressor binds to the lac operator to inhibit transcription in E. coli. This inhibition can be relieved by adding lactose or isopropyl-β-D-thiogalactopyranoside (IPTG).
   4373..4961    -  rep_origin     ori: high-copy-number ColE1/pMB1/pBR322/pUC origin of replication
   5125..5985    -  CDS            AmpR: β-lactamase; bla; confers resistance to ampicillin, carbenicillin, and related antibiotics
   5986..6090    -  promoter       AmpR promoter: bla
