[The description below was written by a language model from this plasmid's Addgene catalogue record and pLannotate feature annotations shown in this document.]
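Description:
pMX-CAG-CD90.2-Rluc_miR is a Moloney murine leukemia virus-based retroviral vector on the pMX backbone, designed as a negative control for microRNA-based knockdown experiments in mammalian cells. It is about 6.1 kb and is propagated in E. coli through a high-copy ColE1/pUC-type origin, with ampicillin selection provided by the β-lactamase gene and its own promoter. The viral portion comprises a 5′ MMLV LTR, the MMLV packaging signal with an additional MESV Ψ fragment, a truncated gag lacking its start codon, and a pol region containing the splice acceptor. Together these elements allow the genomic RNA to be encapsidated when viral proteins are supplied in trans by a packaging system. The 3′ LTR is annotated as ΔU3 fragments, which suggests a self-inactivating design in which LTR promoter activity is lost after integration and expression relies on the internal promoter.

That internal promoter is CAG, annotated here as the CMV enhancer, the chicken β-actin promoter and a hybrid intron fragment. It drives the mouse Thy1 coding sequence, encoding the CD90.2 (Thy1.2) surface marker, which lets transduced cells be identified or enriched by surface staining. Downstream of Thy1 lies a miR-30a scaffold, whose 5′ and 3′ flanking sequences bracket an embedded hairpin. According to the record, this hairpin is a non-targeting miR directed against Renilla luciferase. Because marker and miR appear to sit in the same transcription unit, CD90.2 expression should report on miR expression. The plasmid belongs to a retroviral toolbox for overexpression and genetic perturbation of primary lymphocytes, where it serves as the matched control for gene-specific knockdown vectors. The cloning sites used are not recorded.
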