Addgene plasmid #163331: pMX-CAG-CD90.2-Rluc_miR
Purpose: Retroviral vector for negative control of knockdown expressing a non-target miR against Renilla luciferase and expression of a CD90.2 surface marker under control of the CAG promoter.
Depositing lab: Louis Ates & Teunis Geijtenbeek. Depositing organization: Academic Medical Center, University of Amsterdam. Publication: An optimized retroviral toolbox for overexpression and genetic perturbation of primary lymphocytes. van der Donk LEH, van der Spek J, van Duivenvoorde T, Ten Brink MS, Geijtenbeek TBH, Kuijl CP, van Heijst JWJ, Ates LS. Biol Open. 2022 Feb 15;11(2):bio059032. doi: 10.1242/bio.059032. Epub 2022 Mar 1. PubMed 35229875.
Backbone
  Vector backbone: pMX
  Vector type: Mammalian Expression, Retroviral, RNAi
Growth in bacteria
  Bacterial resistance: Ampicillin, 100 μg/mL
  Growth temperature: 37°C
  Growth strain: NEB Stable
  Copy number: High Copy
Gene/Insert
  Gene/Insert name: CD90.2 (alt name: Thy1b)
  gRNA/shRNA sequence: CCGCTGAGTACTTCGAAATGTC
  Species: M. musculus (mouse)
  Entrez Gene: Thy1 (a.k.a. CD90, T25, Thy-1, Thy-1.2, Thy1.1, Thy1.2)
  Promoter: CAG
  Cloning method: Restriction Enzyme; 5′ cloning site Unknown (unknown if destroyed); 3′ cloning site Unknown (unknown if destroyed)
Terms and licenses: Academic/Nonprofit Terms; Industry Terms: Not Available to Industry
Depositor comments: Please visit https://www.biorxiv.org/content/10.1101/2021.01.08.425881v1 for bioRxiv preprint.
How to cite: pMX-CAG-CD90.2-Rluc_miR was a gift from Louis Ates & Teunis Geijtenbeek (Addgene plasmid # 163331 ; http://n2t.net/addgene:163331 ; RRID:Addgene_163331)
